>Addgene plasmid #156684 | pD649-HAsp-FCMR-Fc(DAPA)-AviTag-6xHis | depositor full sequence | sequence record 302477 | Full Sequence
TTTCAATATTATTGAAGCATTTATCAGGGTTATTGTCTCATGAGCGGATACATATTTGAATGTATTTAGA
AAAATAAACAAATAGGGGTCAGTGTTACAACCAATTAACCAATTCTGAACATTATCGCGAGCCCATTTAT
ACCTGAATATGGCTCATAACACCCCTTGCTCATGACCAAAATCCCTTAACGTGAGTTACGCGCGCGTCGT
TCCACTGAGCGTCAGACCCCGTAGAAAAGATCAAAGGATCTTCTTGAGATCCTTTTTTTCTGCGCGTAAT
CTGCTGCTTGCAAACAAAAAAACCACCGCTACCAGCGGTGGTTTGTTTGCCGGATCAAGAGCTACCAACT
CTTTTTCCGAAGGTAACTGGCTTCAGCAGAGCGCAGATACCAAATACTGTTCTTCTAGTGTAGCCGTAGT
TAGCCCACCACTTCAAGAACTCTGTAGCACCGCCTACATACCTCGCTCTGCTAATCCTGTTACCAGTGGC
TGCTGCCAGTGGCGATAAGTCGTGTCTTACCGGGTTGGACTCAAGACGATAGTTACCGGATAAGGCGCAG
CGGTCGGGCTGAACGGGGGGTTCGTGCACACAGCCCAGCTTGGAGCGAACGACCTACACCGAACTGAGAT
ACCTACAGCGTGAGCTATGAGAAAGCGCCACGCTTCCCGAAGGGAGAAAGGCGGACAGGTATCCGGTAAG
CGGCAGGGTCGGAACAGGAGAGCGCACGAGGGAGCTTCCAGGGGGAAACGCCTGGTATCTTTATAGTCCT
GTCGGGTTTCGCCACCTCTGACTTGAGCGTCGATTTTTGTGATGCTCGTCAGGGGGGCGGAGCCTATGGA
AAAACGCCAGCAACGCGGCCTTTTTACGGTTCCTGGCCTTTTGCTGGCCTTTTGCTCACATGTTCTTTCC
TGCGTTATCCCCTGATTCTGTGGATAACCGTATTACCGCCTTTGAGTGAGCTGATACCGCTCGCCGCAGC
CGAACGACCGAGCGCAGCGAGTCAGTGAGCGAGGAAGCGGAAGGCGAGAGTAGGGAACTGCCAGGCATCA
AACTAAGCAGAAGGCCCCTGACGGATGGCCTTTTTGCGTTTCTACAAACTCTTTCTGTGTTGTAAAACGA
CGGCCAGTCTTAAGCTCGGGCCCCCTGGGCGGTTCTGATAACGAGTAATCGTTAATCCGCAAATAACGTA
AAAACCCGCTTCGGCGGGTTTTTTTATGGGGGGAGTTTAGGGAAAGAGCATTTGTCAGAATATTTAAGGG
CGCCTGTCACTTTGCTTGATATATGAGAATTATTTAACCTTATAAATGAGAAAAAAGCAACGCACTTTAA
ATAAGATACGTTGCTTTTTCGATTGATGAACACCTATAATTAAACTATTCATCTATTATTTATGATTTTT
TGTATATACAATATTTCTAGTTTGTTAAAGAGAATTAAGAAAATAAATCTCGAAAATAATAAAGGGAAAA
TCAGTTTTTGATATCAAAATTATACATGTCAACGATAATACAAAATATAATACAAACTATAAGATGTTAT
CAGTATTTATTATCATTTAGAATAAATTTTGTGTCGCCCTTAATTGTGAGCGGATAACAATTACGAGCTT
CATGCACAGTGGCGTTGACTCAATATTGGCCATTAGCCATATTATTCATTGGTTATATAGCATAAATCAA
TATTGGCTATTGGCCATTGCATACGTTGTATCTATATCATAATATGTACATTTATATTGGCTCATGTCCA
ATATGACCGCCATGTTGGCATTGATTATTGACTAGTTATTAATAGTAATCAATTACGGGGTCATTAGTTC
ATAGCCCATATATGGAGTTCCGCGTTACATAACTTACGGTAAATGGCCCGCCTGGCTGACCGCCCAACGA
CCCCCGCCCATTGACGTCAATAATGACGTATGTTCCCATAGTAACGCCAATAGGGACTTTCCATTGACGT
CAATGGGTGGAGTATTTACGGTAAACTGCCCACTTGGCAGTACATCAAGTGTATCATATGCCAAGTACGC
CCCCTATTGACGTCAATGACGGTAAATGGCCCGCCTGGCATTATGCCCAGTACATGACCTTATGGGACTT
TCCTACTTGGCAGTACATCTACGTATTAGTCATCGCTATTACCATGGTGATGCGGTTTTGGCAGTACATC
AATGGGCGTGGATAGCGGTTTGACTCACGGGGATTTCCAAGTCTCCACCCCATTGACGTCAATGGGAGTT
TGTTTTGGCACCAAAATCAACGGGACTTTCCAAAATGTCGTAACAACTCCGCCCCATTGACGCAAATGGG
CGGTAGGCGTGTACGGTGGGAGGTCTATATAAGCAGAGCTCGTTTAGTGAACCGTCAGATCGCCTGGAGA
CGCCATCCACGCTGTTTTGACCTCCATAGAAGACACCGGGACCGATCCAGCCTCCGCGGCCGGGAACGGT
GCATTGGAACGCGGATTCCCCGTGCCAAGAGTGACGTAAGTACCGCCTATAGAGTCTATAGGCCCACCCC
CTTGGCTTCGTTAGAACGCGGCTACAATTAATACATAACCTTATGTATCATACACATACGATTTAGGTGA
CACTATAGAATAACATCCACTTTGCCTTTCTCTCCACAGGTGTCCACTCCCAGGTCCAACTGCACCTCGG
TTCTATCGAAAACGCGCCTGCTAGCGCCACCATGAAGACCATCATTGCCCTGAGCTACATCTTCTGCCTG
GTGTTCGCTGCGGCCGCCAGAATCCTGCCTGAAGTGAAAGTGGAAGGCGAACTCGGCGGCAGCGTGACCA
TTAAGTGTCCTCTGCCTGAGATGCACGTGCGGATCTACCTGTGTAGAGAGATGGCCGGCTCTGGCACATG
TGGCACCGTGGTGTCTACCACCAACTTCATCAAGGCCGAGTACAAGGGCAGAGTGACCCTGAAGCAGTAC
CCCAGAAAGAACCTGTTCCTGGTGGAAGTGACCCAGCTGACCGAGTCTGATAGCGGAGTGTATGCCTGCG
GAGCCGGCATGAATACCGATCGGGGAAAGACCCAGAAAGTGACACTGAACGTGCACAGCGAGTACGAGCC
TAGCTGGGAAGAACAGCCCATGCCTGAGACACCCAAGTGGTTCCATCTGCCTTACCTGTTCCAGATGCCT
GCCTACGCCAGCAGCAGCAAGTTCGTGACAAGAGTGACAACCCCTGCTCAGCGGGGAAAAGTGCCTCCTG
TGCACCACTCTAGCCCCACCACACAGATCACCCACAGACCTAGAGTGTCCAGAGCCTCTTCTGTGGCCGG
CGACAAGCCTAGAACCTTTCTGCCTAGCACCACCGCCAGCAAGATCTCTGCTCTGGAAGGACTGCTGAAG
CCCCAGACACCTAGCTACAACCACCACACCAGACTGCACAGACAGAGAGCCCTGGATTACGGCAGCCAGT
CTGGAAGAGAAGGCCAAGGTGGCGCGCCGGGCGGCGACAAGACCCACACCTGCCCCCCCTGCCCAGCTCC
AGAACTGCTGGGAGGGCCTTCCGTGTTCCTGTTCCCCCCCAAGCCCAAGGACACCCTGATGATCAGCAGG
ACCCCCGAGGTGACCTGCGTGGTGGTGGCCGTGTCCCACGAGGACCCAGAGGTGAAGTTCAACTGGTACG
TGGACGGCGTGGAGGTGCACAACGCCAAGACCAAGCCCAGAGAGGAGCAGTACAACAGCACCTACAGGGT
GGTGTCCGTGCTGACCGTGCTGCACCAGGACTGGCTGAACGGCAAAGAATACAAGTGCAAAGTCTCCAAC
AAGGCCCTGGCTGCCCCAATCGAAAAGACAATCAGCAAGGCCAAGGGCCAGCCACGGGAGCCCCAGGTGT
ACACCCTGCCCCCCAGCCGGGAGGAGATGACCAAGAACCAGGTGTCCCTGACCTGTCTGGTGAAGGGCTT
CTACCCCAGCGATATCGCCGTGGAGTGGGAGAGCAACGGCCAGCCCGAGAACAACTACAAGACCACCCCC
CCAGTGCTGGACAGCGACGGCAGCTTCTTCCTGTACAGCAAGCTGACCGTGGACAAGTCCAGGTGGCAGC
AGGGCAACGTGTTCAGCTGCAGCGTGATGCACGAGGCCCTGCACAACCACTACACCCAGAAGTCCCTGAG
CCTGAGCCCCGGCGGCAGCGGTCTTAATGATATTTTCGAGGCTCAGAAGATTGAGTGGCATGAACACCAC
CACCATCACCACTAAGGCCGGCCTGTAGTCACTGGCACAACGCGTTACCCGGTAAGCCAATCGGGTATAC
ACGGTCGTCATACTGCAGACAGGGTTCTTCTACTTTGCAAGATAGTCTTGAGTAGTAAAATAAATAGATA
GAGAAAATCAGCCTCGACTGTGCCTTCTAGTTGCCAGCCATCTGTTGTTTGCCCCTCCCCCGTGCCTTCC
TTGACCCTGGAAGGTGCCACTCCCACTGTCCTTTCCTAATAAAATGAGGAAATTGCATCACAACACTCAA
CCCTATCTCGGTCTATTCTTTTGATTTATAAGGGATTTTGCCGATTTCGGCCTATTGGTTAAAAAATGAG
CTGATTTAACAAAAATTTAACGCGAATTAATTCTGTGGAATGTGTGTCAGTTAGGGTGTGGAAAGTCCCC
AGGCTCCCCAGCAGGCAGAAGTATGCAAAGCATGCATCTCAATTAGTCAGCAACCAGGTGTGGAAAGTCC
CCAGGCTCCCCAGCAGGCAGAAGTATGCAAAGCATGCATCTCAATTAGTCAGCAACCATAGTCCCGCCCC
TAACTCCGCCCATCCCGCCCCTAACTCCGCCCAGTTCCGCCCATTCTCCGCCCCATGGCTGACTAATTTT
TTTTATTTATGCAGAGGCCGAGGCCGCCTCTGCCTCTGAGCTATTCCAGAAGTAGTGAGGAGGCTTTTTT
GGAGGCCTAGGCTTTTGCAAAAAGCTCCCGGGAGCTTGTATATCCATTTTCGGATCTGATCAGCACGTGT
TGACAATTAATCATCGGCATAGTATATCGGCATAGTATAATACGACAAGGTGAGGAACTAAACCATGACC
GAGTACAAGCCCACGGTGCGCCTCGCCACCCGCGACGACGTCCCCAGGGCCGTACGCACCCTCGCCGCCG
CGTTCGCCGACTACCCCGCCACGCGCCACACCGTCGATCCGGACCGCCACATCGAGCGGGTCACCGAGCT
GCAAGAACTCTTCCTCACGCGCGTCGGGCTCGACATCGGCAAGGTGTGGGTCGCGGACGACGGCGCCGCG
GTGGCGGTCTGGACCACGCCGGAGAGCGTCGAAGCGGGGGCGGTGTTCGCCGAGATCGGCCCGCGCATGG
CCGAGTTGAGCGGTTCCCGGCTGGCCGCGCAGCAACAGATGGAAGGCCTCCTGGCGCCGCACCGGCCCAA
GGAGCCCGCGTGGTTCCTGGCCACCGTCGGCGTCTCGCCCGACCACCAGGGCAAGGGTCTGGGCAGCGCC
GTCGTGCTCCCCGGAGTGGAGGCGGCCGAGCGCGCCGGGGTGCCCGCCTTCCTGGAGACATCCGCGCCCC
GCAACCTCCCCTTCTACGAGCGGCTCGGCTTCACCGTCACCGCCGACGTCGAGGTGCCCGAAGGACCGCG
CACCTGGTGCATGACCCGCAAGCCCGGTGCCTGACACGTGCTACGAGATTTCGATTCCACCGCCGCCTTC
TATGAAAGGTTGGGCTTCGGAATCGTTTTCCGGGACGCCGGCTGGATGATCCTCCAGCGCGGGGATCTCA
TGCTGGAGTTCTTCGCCCACCCCAACTTGTTTATTGCAGCTTATAATGGTTACAAATAAAGCAATAGCAT
CACAAATTTCACAAATAAAGCATTTTTTTCACTGCATTCTAGTTGTGGTTTGTCCAAACTCATCAATGTA
TCTTATCATGTCTGTATACCGTCGACCTCTAGCTAGAGCTTGGCGTAATCATGGTCATTACCAATGCTTA
ATCAGTGAGGCACCTATCTCAGCGATCTGTCTATTTCGTTCATCCATAGTTGCCTGACTCCCCGTCGTGT
AGATAACTACGATACGGGAGGGCTTACCATCTGGCCCCAGCGCTGCGATGATACCGCGAGAACCACGCTC
ACCGGCTCCGGATTTATCAGCAATAAACCAGCCAGCCGGAAGGGCCGAGCGCAGAAGTGGTCCTGCAACT
TTATCCGCCTCCATCCAGTCTATTAATTGTTGCCGGGAAGCTAGAGTAAGTAGTTCGCCAGTTAATAGTT
TGCGCAACGTTGTTGCCATCGCTACAGGCATCGTGGTGTCACGCTCGTCGTTTGGTATGGCTTCATTCAG
CTCCGGTTCCCAACGATCAAGGCGAGTTACATGATCCCCCATGTTGTGCAAAAAAGCGGTTAGCTCCTTC
GGTCCTCCGATCGTTGTCAGAAGTAAGTTGGCCGCAGTGTTATCACTCATGGTTATGGCAGCACTGCATA
ATTCTCTTACTGTCATGCCATCCGTAAGATGCTTTTCTGTGACTGGTGAGTACTCAACCAAGTCATTCTG
AGAATAGTGTATGCGGCGACCGAGTTGCTCTTGCCCGGCGTCAATACGGGATAATACCGCGCCACATAGC
AGAACTTTAAAAGTGCTCATCATTGGAAAACGTTCTTCGGGGCGAAAACTCTCAAGGATCTTACCGCTGT
TGAGATCCAGTTCGATGTAACCCACTCGTGCACCCAACTGATCTTCAGCATCTTTTACTTTCACCAGCGT
TTCTGGGTGAGCAAAAACAGGAAGGCAAAATGCCGCAAAAAAGGGAATAAGGGCGACACGGAAATGTTGA
ATACTCATATTCTTCCTT
Features (pLannotate 1.2.2; 21 found; start..end, strand, type, name):
    119..143     -  CDS            KanR (fragment): aminoglycoside phosphotransferase; aph(3')-Ia; confers resistance to kanamycin
    254..842     +  rep_origin     ori: high-copy-number ColE1/pMB1/pBR322/pUC origin of replication
   1067..1084    +  terminator     rrnB T2 terminator (fragment): transcription terminator T2 from the E. coli rrnB gene
   1109..1128    -  CDS            lacZα (fragment): LacZα fragment of β-galactosidase; lacZ fragment
   1584..1600    +  protein_bind   lac operator: The lac repressor binds to the lac operator to inhibit transcription in E. coli. This inhibition can be relieved by adding lactose or isopropyl-β-D-thiogalactopyranoside (IPTG). lac repressor encoded by lacI
   1843..2146    +  enhancer       CMV enhancer: human cytomegalovirus immediate early enhancer
   2147..2350    +  promoter       CMV promoter: human cytomegalovirus (CMV) immediate early promoter
   2486..2529    +  intron         CMV intron (fragment): modified intron A from human cytomegalovirus
   2581..2599    +  promoter       SP6 promoter: promoter for bacteriophage SP6 RNA polymerase
   2603..2640    +  CDS            IgH signal sequence (fragment): signal sequence from the mouse immunoglobulin heavy chain variable region
   2719..3450    +  CDS            FCMR (fragment): FAIM3_HUMAN - Also known as FAIM3, TOSO. Experimental evidence at protein level: Swiss-Prot protein existence level 1. May play a role in the immune system processes. Protects cells from FAS-, TNF alpha- and FADD-induced apoptosis without increasing expression of the inhibitors of apoptosis BCL2 and BCLXL. Seems to activate an inhibitory pathway that prevents CASP8 activation following FAS stimulation, rather than blocking apoptotic signals downstream. May inhibit FAS-induced apoptosis by preventing CASP8 processing through CFLAR up-regulation. From Homo sapiens (Human).
   3466..4143    +  CDS            IGHG1 (fragment): IGHG1_HUMAN - Experimental evidence at protein level: Swiss-Prot protein existence level 1. Constant region of immunoglobulin heavy chains. Immunoglobulins, also known as antibodies, are membrane-bound or secreted glycoproteins produced by B lymphocytes. In the recognition phase of humoral immunity, the membrane-bound immunoglobulins serve as receptors which, upon binding of a specific antigen, trigger the clonal expansion and differentiation of B lymphocytes into immunoglobulins- secreting plasma cells. Secreted immunoglobulins mediate the effector phase of humoral immunity, which results in
   4358..4469    +  polyA_signal   bGH poly(A) signal: bovine growth hormone polyadenylation signal
   4470..4578    +  rep_origin     f1 ori (fragment): f1 bacteriophage origin of replication; arrow indicates direction of (+) strand synthesis
   4592..4921    +  promoter       SV40 promoter: SV40 enhancer and early promoter
   4969..5016    +  promoter       EM7 promoter: synthetic bacterial promoter&nbsp
   5035..5634    +  CDS            PuroR (fragment): puromycin N-acetyltransferase; pac from Streptomyces; confers resistance to puromycin
   5644..5769    +  CDS            ble (fragment): BLE_KLEPN - Experimental evidence at protein level: Swiss-Prot protein existence level 1. Binding protein with a strong affinity to the bleomycin family of antibiotics. Binds to CL990; an antimitotic-antibiotic compound. From Klebsiella pneumoniae.
   5764..5885    +  polyA_signal   SV40 poly(A) signal: SV40 polyadenylation signal
   5938..6798    -  CDS            AmpR: β-lactamase; bla; confers resistance to ampicillin, carbenicillin, and related antibiotics
   6801..89      -  promoter       AmpR promoter (fragment) (across the origin): bla
