[The description below was written by a language model from this plasmid's Addgene catalogue record and pLannotate feature annotations shown in this document.]
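Description:
pD649-HAsp-FCMR-Fc(DAPA)-AviTag-6xHis is a mammalian expression plasmid, 6,808 nt in the depositor's full sequence, built on the pD649 backbone to produce a secreted, Fc-fused form of the extracellular domain of human FCMR (also called FAIM3, TOSO or FcμR). It is maintained in E. coli as a high-copy plasmid through a ColE1/pUC-type origin and selected with ampicillin via the β-lactamase gene. Short annotated remnants of KanR, lacZα, the rrnB T2 terminator and an f1 origin appear to be non-functional backbone fragments.

Expression is driven by the CMV enhancer and immediate-early promoter, followed by a fragment of CMV intron A. An SP6 promoter sits just upstream of the coding region and could support in vitro transcription. The open reading frame begins with a leader peptide, named HAsp in the construct name but matched by the annotation software to a fragment of a mouse IgH signal sequence, which directs the protein into the secretory pathway. The FCMR ectodomain insert lies between retained 5′ and 3′ restriction sites and is fused to a human IgG1 Fc carrying the D265A and P329A (DAPA) substitutions, generally used to reduce Fc effector binding. According to the catalogue fields, an AviTag for site-specific biotinylation and a 6xHis tag for purification follow the Fc, although these are not annotated in the feature table. A bGH polyadenylation signal ends the transcript.

A separate SV40/EM7-driven cassette contains a puromycin resistance sequence, annotated as a fragment, followed by a short ble fragment and an SV40 poly(A) signal. This could allow selection in mammalian cells. The plasmid belongs to a collection used to map human IgSF cell-surface protein interactions. The depositor notes that some members may carry an IS4-like transposase upstream of the CMV promoter, though none is annotated here.
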