Addgene plasmid #156684: pD649-HAsp-FCMR-Fc(DAPA)-AviTag-6xHis
Purpose: Mammalian expression of cell-surface protein extracellular domain fused to Fc(DAPA)-Avi-6xHis. Protein is secreted from cells.
Depositing lab: Chris Garcia. Depositing organization: Stanford University. Publication: A Human IgSF Cell-Surface Interactome Reveals a Complex Network of Protein-Protein Interactions. Wojtowicz WM, Vielmetter J, Fernandes RA, Siepe DH, Eastman CL, Chisholm GB, Cox S, Klock H, Anderson PW, Rue SM, Miller JJ, Glaser SM, Bragstad ML, Vance J, Lam AW, Lesley SA, Zinn K, Garcia KC. Cell. 2020 Aug 20;182(4):1027-1043.e17. doi: 10.1016/j.cell.2020.07.025. PubMed 32822567.
Backbone
  Vector backbone: pD649
  Backbone size w/o insert (bp): 6106
  Vector type: Mammalian Expression
Growth in bacteria
  Bacterial resistance: Ampicillin, 100 μg/mL
  Growth temperature: 37°C
  Growth strain: DH5alpha
  Copy number: High Copy
Gene/Insert
  Gene/Insert name: FCMR (alt name: FAIM3)
  Species: H. sapiens (human)
  Insert size (bp): 702
  Mutation: Fc region of human IgG contains D265A and P329A mutations (DAPA)
  Entrez Gene: FCMR (a.k.a. FAIM3, FcmuR, TOSO)
  Promoter: CMV/SP6
  Tag / fusion protein: Fc(DAPA)-AviTag-6xHis (C terminal on backbone)
  Cloning method: Restriction Enzyme; 5′ cloning site GCGGCCGC (not destroyed); 3′ cloning site GGCGCGCC (not destroyed)
  Sequencing primers: 5′ ATTTAGGTGACACTATAG; 3′ CACGTACCAGTTGAACTTCACC
Resource information
  A portion of this plasmid was derived from a plasmid made by: synthesis by ThermoFisher
Terms and licenses: Academic/Nonprofit Terms; Industry Terms: Not Available to Industry
Depositor comments: Some plasmids in this collection may have an IS4-like element ISVsa5 family transposase upstream of the CMV promoter.
How to cite: pD649-HAsp-FCMR-Fc(DAPA)-AviTag-6xHis was a gift from Chris Garcia (Addgene plasmid # 156684 ; http://n2t.net/addgene:156684 ; RRID:Addgene_156684)
