>Addgene plasmid #156684 | pD649-HAsp-FCMR-Fc(DAPA)-AviTag-6xHis | depositor partial sequence | sequence record 302478 | insert (extracellular domain)
AGAATCCTGCCTGAAGTGAAAGTGGAAGGCGAACTCGGCGGCAGCGTGACCATTAAGTGTCCTCTGCCTG
AGATGCACGTGCGGATCTACCTGTGTAGAGAGATGGCCGGCTCTGGCACATGTGGCACCGTGGTGTCTAC
CACCAACTTCATCAAGGCCGAGTACAAGGGCAGAGTGACCCTGAAGCAGTACCCCAGAAAGAACCTGTTC
CTGGTGGAAGTGACCCAGCTGACCGAGTCTGATAGCGGAGTGTATGCCTGCGGAGCCGGCATGAATACCG
ATCGGGGAAAGACCCAGAAAGTGACACTGAACGTGCACAGCGAGTACGAGCCTAGCTGGGAAGAACAGCC
CATGCCTGAGACACCCAAGTGGTTCCATCTGCCTTACCTGTTCCAGATGCCTGCCTACGCCAGCAGCAGC
AAGTTCGTGACAAGAGTGACAACCCCTGCTCAGCGGGGAAAAGTGCCTCCTGTGCACCACTCTAGCCCCA
CCACACAGATCACCCACAGACCTAGAGTGTCCAGAGCCTCTTCTGTGGCCGGCGACAAGCCTAGAACCTT
TCTGCCTAGCACCACCGCCAGCAAGATCTCTGCTCTGGAAGGACTGCTGAAGCCCCAGACACCTAGCTAC
AACCACCACACCAGACTGCACAGACAGAGAGCCCTGGATTACGGCAGCCAGTCTGGAAGAGAAGGCCAAG
GT
